Addgene plasmid #208933: pNHA_SBV_Gc
Purpose: Expresses N-terminally HA-tagged Schmallenberg orthobunyavirus Gc protein from CMV promoter in mammalian cells
Depositing lab: Gerald Barry.
Backbone
  Vector backbone: pCMV-HA
  Backbone manufacturer: Christopher A Walsh
  Backbone size w/o insert (bp): 3800
  Total vector size (bp): 6155
  Vector type: Mammalian Expression
Growth in bacteria
  Bacterial resistance: Ampicillin, 100 μg/mL
  Growth temperature: 37°C
  Growth strain: DH5alpha
  Copy number: High Copy
Gene/Insert
  Gene/Insert name: Gc (alt name: G1, glycoprotein, envelope protein)
  Insert size (bp): 2358
  Mutation: Deleted 1682 bp from 5' end, deleted 378 bp from 3' end and inserted stop codon so Gc expressed
  GenBank ID: HE649913.1
  Promoter: CMV
  Tag / fusion protein: HA (N terminal on insert)
  Cloning method: Restriction Enzyme; 5′ cloning site XhoI (unknown if destroyed); 3′ cloning site NotI (unknown if destroyed)
  Sequencing primers: 5′ CGCAAATGGGCGGTAGGCGTG; 3′ CAGGAAACAGCTATGAC
Resource information
  A portion of this plasmid was derived from a plasmid made by: SBV genes were cloned from plasmids provided by Prof. Massimo Palmarini, University of Glasgow.
Terms and licenses: Academic/Nonprofit Terms; Industry Terms: Not Available to Industry
How to cite: pNHA_SBV_Gc was a gift from Gerald Barry (Addgene plasmid # 208933 ; http://n2t.net/addgene:208933 ; RRID:Addgene_208933)
