[The description below was written by a language model from this plasmid's Addgene catalogue record and pLannotate feature annotations shown in this document.]
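Description:
pNHA_SBV_Gc is a mammalian expression plasmid built on the pCMV-HA backbone that drives production of the Schmallenberg orthobunyavirus (SBV) Gc envelope glycoprotein carrying an N-terminal HA epitope tag. It is propagated in E. coli as a high-copy plasmid through a ColE1/pUC-type origin and selected with ampicillin via the β-lactamase gene and its own promoter. The remaining bacterial annotations (lac promoter and operator, CAP binding site, and fragments of lacI, lacZα, rop and bom) are backbone remnants with no role in the expression cassette. No mammalian selection marker is annotated, so the plasmid appears suited to transient transfection.

The expression cassette consists of the human CMV immediate-early enhancer and promoter, followed by a modified SV40 intron that provides splice donor and acceptor sites, the HA tag, the Gc coding region and an SV40 polyadenylation signal. The tag is annotated as a short fragment of a 3xHA feature, consistent in length with a single HA epitope. The insert, cloned between XhoI and NotI sites, derives from the SBV M-segment glycoprotein precursor. According to the record, sequence was removed from both the 5' and 3' ends of the source and a stop codon was added, so that only Gc is expressed rather than the full polyprotein. The feature table accordingly matches the insert to a fragment of the SBV glycoprotein precursor, whose Gn and Gc products sit on the virion surface and mediate receptor attachment and membrane fusion.

The record gives the purpose only as expressing HA-tagged Gc in mammalian cells, where the tag would allow detection or pull-down with anti-HA reagents. The sequenced record is slightly shorter than the catalogued total size.
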