Features (pLannotate 1.2.2; 17 found; start..end, strand, type, name):
      8..28      -  misc_feature   MCS (fragment): pUC18/19 multiple cloning site
     27..330     +  enhancer       CMV enhancer: human cytomegalovirus immediate early enhancer
    331..534     +  promoter       CMV promoter: human cytomegalovirus (CMV) immediate early promoter
    672..768     +  intron         SV40 intron: modified SV40 intron with splice donor and acceptor sites
    832..858     +  CDS            3xHA (fragment): three tandem HA epitope tags
    886..3240    +  CDS            GP (fragment): GP_SBVBH - Experimental evidence at protein level: Swiss-Prot protein existence level 1. Glycoprotein C and glycoprotein N interact with each other and are present at the surface of the virion. They are able to attach the virion to a cell receptor and to promote fusion of membranes after endocytosis of the virion (By similarity). From Bovine Schmallenberg virus (isolate Bovine/BH80/Germany/2011) (SBV).
   3255..3389    -  polyA_signal   SV40 poly(A) signal: SV40 polyadenylation signal
   3524..3540    -  protein_bind   lac operator: The lac repressor binds to the lac operator to inhibit transcription in E. coli. This inhibition can be relieved by adding lactose or isopropyl-β-D-thiogalactopyranoside (IPTG). lac repressor encoded by lacI
   3548..3578    -  promoter       lac promoter: promoter for the E. coli lac operon
   3593..3614    -  protein_bind   CAP binding site: CAP binding activates transcription in the presence of cAMP. E. coli catabolite activator protein
   3627..3719    -  CDS            lacI (fragment): lac repressor; lacI; The lac repressor binds to the lac operator to inhibit transcription in E. coli. This inhibition can be relieved by adding lactose or isopropyl-β-D-thiogalactopyranoside (IPTG).
   3902..4490    -  rep_origin     ori: high-copy-number ColE1/pMB1/pBR322/pUC origin of replication
   4661..5521    -  CDS            AmpR: β-lactamase; bla; confers resistance to ampicillin, carbenicillin, and related antibiotics
   5522..5626    -  promoter       AmpR promoter: bla
   5721..5756    +  CDS            rop (fragment): Rop protein, which maintains plasmids at low copy number; rop
   5858..5957    +  misc_feature   bom (fragment): basis of mobility region from pBR322
   5963..2       -  CDS            lacZα (fragment) (across the origin): LacZα fragment of β-galactosidase; lacZ fragment
>Addgene plasmid #208933 | pNHA_SBV_Gc | addgene full sequence | sequence record 419021 | Addgene NGS Result
GAGTTCGAGCTTGCATGCCTGCAGGTCGTTACATAACTTACGGTAAATGGCCCGCCTGGCTGACCGCCCA
ACGACCCCCGCCCATTGACGTCAATAATGACGTATGTTCCCATAGTAACGCCAATAGGGACTTTCCATTG
ACGTCAATGGGTGGAGTATTTACGGTAAACTGCCCACTTGGCAGTACATCAAGTGTATCATATGCCAAGT
ACGCCCCCTATTGACGTCAATGACGGTAAATGGCCCGCCTGGCATTATGCCCAGTACATGACCTTATGGG
ACTTTCCTACTTGGCAGTACATCTACGTATTAGTCATCGCTATTACCATGGTGATGCGGTTTTGGCAGTA
CATCAATGGGCGTGGATAGCGGTTTGACTCACGGGGATTTCCAAGTCTCCACCCCATTGACGTCAATGGG
AGTTTGTTTTGGCACCAAAATCAACGGGACTTTCCAAAATGTCGTAACAACTCCGCCCCATTGACGCAAA
TGGGCGGTAGGCGTGTACGGTGGGAGGTCTATATAAGCAGAGCTCGTTTAGTGAACCGTCAGATCGCCTG
GAGACGCCATCCACGCTGTTTTGACCTCCATAGAAGACACCGGGACCGATCCAGCCTCCGGACTCTAGAG
GATCCGGTACTAGAGGAACTGAAAAACCAGAAAGTTAACTGGTAAGTTTAGTCTTTTTGTCTTTTATTTC
AGGTCCCGGATCCGGTGGTGGTGCAAATCAAAGAACTGCTCCTCAGTGGATGTTGCCTTTACTTCTAGGC
CTGTACGGAAGTGTTACTTCTGCTCTAAAAGCTGCGGAATTGTACCCGCGGGCCCACCATGTACCCATAC
GATGTTCCAGATTACGCTCTTATGGCCATGGAGGAATTCCTCGAGTTCACTATCAATTCAGCAAGTAACA
TACAATGGAAAGCACTGGCCCGAAGTTTCACCTTAGGAGTGTGCAATACGAATCCTCATAAACATATATG
TAGATGCTTGGAGTCTATGCAAATGTGCACATCAACCAAGACAGACCACGCTAGGGAAATGTCAATATAT
TATGATGGTCATCCAGATCGCTTTGAGCATGACATGAAAATAATATTGAATATAATGAGATATATAGTCC
CTGGATTAGGTCGAGTCTTGCTTGATCAAATCAAACAAACAAAAGACTACCAAGCTTTACGCCACATACA
AGGTAAGCTTTCTCCTAAATCGCAGTCAAATTTACAACTTAAAGGATTTCTGGAATTTGTTGATTTTATC
CTTGGTGCAAACGTGACAATAGAAAAAACCCCTCAAACATTAACTACATTATCTTTGATAAAAGGAGCCC
ACAGAAACTTGGATCAAAAAGATCCAGGTCCAACACCAATACTGGTATGCAAATCACCACAAAAAGTGGT
ATGCTACTCACCACGTGGTGTCACACACCCAGGAGATTATATATCATGCAAATCTAAGATGTATAAGTGG
CCATCTTTAGGGGTATACAAACATAATAGAGACCAGCAACAAGCCTGCAGCAGTGACACACATTGCCTAG
AGATGTTTGAACCAGCAGAAAGAACAATAACTACAAAAATATGCAAAGTAAGTGATATGACTTATTCAGA
ATCGCCATATAGTACTGGAATACCATCATGCAACGTGAAGAGATTTGGATCATGTAATGTAAGGGGTCAT
CAATGGCAAATTGCAGAATGCTCAAATGGCTTATTTTACTATGTTTCAGCTAAAGCCCATTCGAAAACTA
ACGATATAACACTGTACTGTTTATCAGCAAATTGCCTGGACTTGCGTTATGCATTCAGATCCAGTAGTTG
TTCAGATATAGTATGGGATACAAGTTATCGAAATAAATTAACACCTAAATCTATTAATCATCCAGATATT
GAAAACTACATAGCAGCGCTTCAGTCAGATATTGCAAATGATTTAACTATGCACTACTTTAAACCATTAA
AAAACCTTCCAGCAATAATTCCTCAATACAAAACAATGACATTGAATGGGGACAAGGTATCAAATGGTAT
TAGAAATAGTTATATCGAGTCGCACATCCCTGCAATTAATGGTTTATCAGCAGGGATTAATATTGCCATG
CCAAATGGAGAAAGCCTCTTTTCCATTATTATCTATGTCAGAAGAGTAATAAATAAAGCATCGTATCGAT
TTCTATATGAAACAGGACCCACAATTGGAATAAATGCCAAGCACGAAGAGGTATGTACCGGGAAGTGCCC
AAGCCCAATACCACATCAAGATGGTTGGGTCACATTCTCAAAGGAAAGATCAAGTAATTGGGGCTGTGAA
GAATGGGGTTGCTTGGCAATAAATGATGGTTGTTTATATGGGTCATGTCAAGACATAATAAGGCCTGAAT
ATAAGATATACAAGAAGTCTAGTATTGAACAAAAGGATGTTGAAGTTTGTATAACCATGGCCCATGAATC
ATTCTGCAGTACCGTTGATGTTCTCCAACCTTTAATTAGCGACAGGATACAATTAGATATCCAAACGATT
CAAATGGACTCTATGCCAAATATAATTGCAGTCAAGAATGGGAAAGTTTATGTTGGAGATATCAATGACT
TAGGTTCGACAGCAAAGAAATGTGGCTCAGTCCAATTATATTCTGAAGGGATCATTGGATCGGGAACCCC
AAAATTTGATTATGTTTGCCATGCATTCAATCGTAAAGATGTCATCCTTCGAAGATGCTTTGATAACTCA
TATCAGTCTTGTCTTCTCTTGGAACAAGATAATACATTAACTATTGCTTCTACCAGTCATATGGAAGTGC
ATAAAAAAGTTTCAAGCGTGGGTACAATCAATTATAAAATTATGTTAGGGGATTTTGACTACAATGCATA
TTCAACACAAGCAACAGTCACAATAGATGAGATCAGGTGTGGTGGTTGTTATGGCTGCCCTGAAGGAATG
GCTTGCGCACTCAAATTGAGTACCAATACCATCGGGAGTTGTTCAATAAAAAGTAACTGCGATACATACA
TTAAAATAATAGCAGTCGATCCGATGCAGAGCGAGTATTCCATTAAGTTAAACTGCCCACTAGCAACAGA
GACAGTTTCAGTAAGTGTGTGCTCAGCTTCTGCTTACACAAAACCTTCAATATCTAAAAATCAACCAAAA
ATTGTTTTGAATTCCTTAGATGAAACATCTTACATCGAGCAACATGATAAAAAGTGTTCTACATGGCTTT
GCAGAGTTTATAAAGAAGGGTAGGCGGCCGCGGGGATCCAGACATGATAAGATACATTGATGAGTTTGGA
CAAACCACAACTAGAATGCAGTGAAAAAAATGCTTTATTTGTGAAATTTGTGATGCTATTGCTTTATTTG
TAACCATTATAAGCTGCAATAAACAAGTTAACAACAACAATTGCATTCATTTTATGTTTCAGGTTCAGGG
GGAGGTGTGGGAGGTTTTTTCGGATCCTCTAGAGTCGATCTGCAGGCATGCTAGCTTGGCGTAATCATGG
TCATAGCTGTTTCCTGTGTGAAATTGTTATCCGCTCACAATTCCACACAACATACGAGCCGGAAGCATAA
AGTGTAAAGCCTGGGGTGCCTAATGAGTGAGCTAACTCACATTAATTGCGTTGCGCTCACTGCCCGCTTT
CCAGTCGGGAAACCTGTCGTGCCAGCTGCATTAATGAATCGGCCAACGCGCGGGGAGAGGCGGTTTGCGT
ATTGGGCGCTCTTCCGCTTCCTCGCTCACTGACTCGCTGCGCTCGGTCGTTCGGCTGCGGCGAGCGGTAT
CAGCTCACTCAAAGGCGGTAATACGGTTATCCACAGAATCAGGGGATAACGCAGGAAAGAACATGTGAGC
AAAAGGCCAGCAAAAGGCCAGGAACCGTAAAAAGGCCGCGTTGCTGGCGTTTTTCCATAGGCTCCGCCCC
CCTGACGAGCATCACAAAAATCGACGCTCAAGTCAGAGGTGGCGAAACCCGACAGGACTATAAAGATACC
AGGCGTTTCCCCCTGGAAGCTCCCTCGTGCGCTCTCCTGTTCCGACCCTGCCGCTTACCGGATACCTGTC
CGCCTTTCTCCCTTCGGGAAGCGTGGCGCTTTCTCATAGCTCACGCTGTAGGTATCTCAGTTCGGTGTAG
GTCGTTCGCTCCAAGCTGGGCTGTGTGCACGAACCCCCCGTTCAGCCCGACCGCTGCGCCTTATCCGGTA
ACTATCGTCTTGAGTCCAACCCGGTAAGACACGACTTATCGCCACTGGCAGCAGCCACTGGTAACAGGAT
TAGCAGAGCGAGGTATGTAGGCGGTGCTACAGAGTTCTTGAAGTGGTGGCCTAACTACGGCTACACTAGA
AGAACAGTATTTGGTATCTGCGCTCTGCTGAAGCCAGTTACCTTCGGAAAAAGAGTTGGTAGCTCTTGAT
CCGGCAAACAAACCACCGCTGGTAGCGGTGGTTTTTTTGTTTGCAAGCAGCAGATTACGCGCAGAAAAAA
AGGATCTCAAGAAGATCCTTTGATCTTTTCTACGGGGTCTGACGCTCAGTGGAACGAAAACTCACGTTAA
GGGATTTTGGTCATGAGATTATCAAAAAGGATCTTCACCTAGATCCTTTTAAATTAAAAATGAAGTTTTA
AATCAATCTAAAGTATATATGAGTAAACTTGGTCTGACAGTTACCAATGCTTAATCAGTGAGGCACCTAT
CTCAGCGATCTGTCTATTTCGTTCATCCATAGTTGCCTGACTCCCCGTCGTGTAGATAACTACGATACGG
GAGGGCTTACCATCTGGCCCCAGTGCTGCAATGATACCGCGAGACCCACGCTCACCGGCTCCAGATTTAT
CAGCAATAAACCAGCCAGCCGGAAGGGCCGAGCGCAGAAGTGGTCCTGCAACTTTATCCGCCTCCATCCA
GTCTATTAATTGTTGCCGGGAAGCTAGAGTAAGTAGTTCGCCAGTTAATAGTTTGCGCAACGTTGTTGCC
ATTGCTACAGGCATCGTGGTGTCACGCTCGTCGTTTGGTATGGCTTCATTCAGCTCCGGTTCCCAACGAT
CAAGGCGAGTTACATGATCCCCCATGTTGTGCAAAAAAGCGGTTAGCTCCTTCGGTCCTCCGATCGTTGT
CAGAAGTAAGTTGGCCGCAGTGTTATCACTCATGGTTATGGCAGCACTGCATAATTCTCTTACTGTCATG
CCATCCGTAAGATGCTTTTCTGTGACTGGTGAGTACTCAACCAAGTCATTCTGAGAATAGTGTATGCGGC
GACCGAGTTGCTCTTGCCCGGCGTCAATACGGGATAATACCGCGCCACATAGCAGAACTTTAAAAGTGCT
CATCATTGGAAAACGTTCTTCGGGGCGAAAACTCTCAAGGATCTTACCGCTGTTGAGATCCAGTTCGATG
TAACCCACTCGTGCACCCAACTGATCTTCAGCATCTTTTACTTTCACCAGCGTTTCTGGGTGAGCAAAAA
CAGGAAGGCAAAATGCCGCAAAAAAGGGAATAAGGGCGACACGGAAATGTTGAATACTCATACTCTTCCT
TTTTCAATATTATTGAAGCATTTATCAGGGTTATTGTCTCATGAGCGGATACATATTTGAATGTATTTAG
AAAAATAAACAAATAGGGGTTCCGCGCACATTTCCCCGAAAAGTGCCACCTGACGTCTAAGAAACCATTA
TTATCATGACATTAACCTATAAAAATAGGCGTATCACGAGGCCCTTTCGTCTCGCGCGTTTCGGTGATGA
CGGTGAAAACCTCTGACACATGCAGCTCCCGGAGACGGTCACAGCTTGTCTGTAAGCGGATGCCGGGAGC
AGACAAGCCCGTCAGGGCGCGTCAGCGGGTGTTGGCGGGTGTCGGGGCTGGCTTAACTATGCGGCATCAG
AGCAGATTGTACTGAGAGTGCACCATATGCGGTGTGAAATACCGCACAGATGCGTAAGGAGAAAATACCG
CATCAGGCGCCATTCGCCATTCAGGCTGCGCAACTGTTGGGAAGGGCGATCGGTGCGGGCCTCTTCGCTA
TTACGCCAGCTGGCGAAAGGGGGATGTGCTGCAAGGCGATTAAGTTGGGTAACGCCAGGGTTTTCCCAGT
CACGACGTTGTAAAACGACGGCCAGT
